>Addgene plasmid #163413 | pCAG-Bmpr2ΔEC gRNA resistant | addgene full sequence | sequence record 339003 | Addgene Partial NGS Result
GGTCGACATTGATTATTGACTAGTTATTAATAGTAATCAATTACGGGGTCATTAGTTCATAGCCCATATA
TGGAGTTCCGCGTTACATAACTTACGGTAAATGGCCCGCCTGGCTGACCGCCCAACGACCCCCGCCCATT
GACGTCAATAATGACGTATGTTCCCATAGTAACGCCAATAGGGACTTTCCATTGACGTCAATGGGTGGAG
TATTTACGGTAAACTGCCCACTTGGCAGTACATCAAGTGTATCATATGCCAAGTACGCCCCCTATTGACG
TCAATGACGGTAAATGGCCCGCCTGGCATTATGCCCAGTACATGACCTTATGGGACTTTCCTACTTGGCA
GTACATCTACGTATTAGTCATCGCTATTACCATGGTCGAGGTGAGCCCCACGTTCTGCTTCACTCTCCCC
ATCTCCCCCCCCTCCCCACCCCCAATTTTGTATTTATTTATTTTTTAATTATTTTGTGCAGCGATGGGGG
CGGGGGGGGGGGGGGNSGCGCGCCRGGSGGGGSGGGGSGGGGSGRGGGGSGGGGSGGGGSGAGGCGGAGA
GGTGCGGCGGCAGCCAATCAGAGCGGCGCGCTCCGAAAGTTTCCTTTTATGGCGAGGCGGCGGCGGCGGC
GGCCCTATAAAAAGCGAAGCGCGCGGCGGGCGGGAGTCGCTGCGCGCTGCCTTCGCCCCGTGCCCCGCTC
CGCCGCCGCCTCGCGCCGCCCGCCCCGGCTCTGACTGACCGCGTTACTCCCACAGGTGAGCGGGCGGGAC
GGCCCTTCTCCTCCGGGCTGTAATTAGCGCTTGGTTTAATGACGGCTTGTTTCTTTTCTGTGGCTGCGTG
AAAGCCTTGAGGGGCTCCGGGAGGGCCCTTTGTGCGGGGGGAGCGGCTCGGGGGGTGCGTGCGTGTGTGT
GTGCGTGGGGAGCGCCGCGTGCGGCTCCGCGCTGCCCGGCGGCTGTGAGCGCTGCGGGCGCGGCGCGGGG
CTTTGTGCGCTCCGCAGTGTGCGCGAGGGGAGCGCGGCCGGGGGCGGTGCCCCGCGGTGCGGGGGGGGCT
GCGAGGGGAACAAAGGCTGCGTGCGGGGTGTGTGCGTGGGGGGGTGAGCAGGGGGTGTGGGCGCGTCGGT
CGGGCTGCAACCCCCCCTGCACCCCCCTCCCCGAGTTGCTGAGCACGGCCCGGCTTCGGGTGCGGGGCTC
CGTACGGGGCGTGGCGCGGGGCTCGCCGTGCCGGGCGGGGGGTGGCGGCAGGTGGGGGTGCCGGGCGGGG
CGGGGCCGCCTCGGGCCGGGGAGGGCTCGGGGGAGGGGCGCGGCGGCCCCCGGAGCGCCGGCGGCTGTCG
AGGCGCGGCGAGCCGCAGCCATTGCCTTTTATGGTAATCGTGCGAGAGGGCGCAGGGACTTCCTTTGTCC
CAAATCTGTGCGGAGCCGAAATCTGGGAGGCGCCGCCGCACCCCCTCTAGCGGGCGCGGGGCGAAGCGGT
GCGGCGCCGGCAGGAAGGAAATGGGCGGGGAGGGCCTTCGTGCGTCGCCGCGCCGCCGTCCCCTTCTCCC
TCTCCAGCCTCGGGGCTGTCCGCGGGGGGACGGCTGCCTTCGGGGGGGACGGGGCAGGGCGGGGTTCGGC
TTCTGGCGTGTGACCGGCGGCTCTAGAGCCTCTGCTAACCATGTTCATGCCTTCTTCTTTTTCCTACAGC
TCCTGGGCAACGTGCTGGTTATTGTGCTGTCTCATCATTTTGGCAAAGAATTCGCCACCATGACTTCAAG
TCTACACAGACCATTCAGAGTGCCCTGGCTGCTATGGGCCGTCCTGCTGGTCAGCACTACGGCTGCTATA
ATCATTGCTTTGGCATCAGTTTCTGTGTTAGCTGTTTTGATAGTCGCCTTATGTTTTGGATACAGAATGT
TGACAGGAGACCGGAAACAGGGTCTTCACAGCATGAACATGATGGAGGCGGCAGCAGCAGAGCCCTCCCT
TGACCTGGATAACCTGAAGCTGCTGGAGCTGATTGGACGGGGTAGGTATGGTGCTGTTTACAAGGGTTCC
TTGGATGAGCGTCCAGTTGCTGTAAAAGTATTTTCTTTTGCAAACCGTCAGAATTTTATAAATGAAAAAA
ACATTTACAGAGTGCCTTTGATGGAACATGACAACATTGCTCGCTTCATAGTTGGAGACGAGAGGCTCAC
TGCAGACGGCCGCATGGAGTATTTGCTTGTGATGGAGTATTATCCCAATGGATCTCTGTGCAAATATCTG
AGTCTCCACACAAGTGATTGGGTAAGCTCTTGCCGTCTGGCTCATTCTGTGACTAGAGGACTGGCTTATC
TTCACACAGAATTACCACGAGGAGATCATTATAAACCCGCAATCTCCCACCGAGATTTAAACAGCAGGAA
TGTCCTGGTAAAGAATGACGGCGCGTGTGTTATCAGTGACTTTGGTTTATCCATGAGGCTAACTGGAAAT
CGGCTGGTGCGCCCAGGGGAAGAAGATAATGCGGCTATAAGTGAGGTTGGCACAATTCGCTATATGGCAC
CAGAAGTGCTAGAAGGAGCTGTGAACCTGAGGGACTGTGAGTCAGCTCTGAAGCAAGTGGACATGTATGC
GCTTGGACTCATCTACTGGGAGGTGTTTATGAGGTGTACAGACCTCTTCCCAGGTGAATCTGTACCAGAT
TACCAGATGGCTTTTCAGACAGAAGTTGGAAACCATCCCACATTTGAGGATATGCAGGTTCTTGTGTCCA
GAGAGAAGCAGAGACCCAAGTTCCCAGAAGCCTGGAAAGAAAATAGCCTGGCAGTGAGGTCACTCAAGGA
AACAATTGAAGACTGCTGGGACCAGGATGCAGAGGCTCGGCTCACTGCACAGTGTGCTGAGGAGAGGATG
GCTGAACTCATGATGATATGGGAGAGAAACAAGTCTGTGAGCCCAACGGTCAACCCAATGTCAACTGCTA
TGCAGAATGAACGCAACCTGTCACATAATAGGCGTGTGCCAAAAATCGGGCCTTACCCAGATTATTCCTC
TTCCTCATATATTGAAGACTCTATCCATCATACTGACAGCATTGTGAAGAATATTTCCTCTGAGCATTCG
ATGTCCAGCACACCATTGACAATAGGAGAAAAGAATCGAAATTCAATTAATTATGAACGACAGCAAGCAC
AAGCTCGAATCCCTAGCCCAGAAACAAGCGTCACAAGCCTGTCCACAAACACAACCACCACAAACACCAC
CGGCCTCACTCCAAGTACTGGCATGACCACTATATCTGAGATGCCATACCCAGATGAGACACATTTGCAC
GCCACAAATGTTGCACAGTCAATCGGGCCAACCCCTGTCTGCTTACAGCTGACAGAAGAAGACTTGGAGA
CTAATAAGCTAGATCCAAAAGAAGTTGATAAGAACCTCAAGGAAAGCTCTGATGAGAATCTCATGGAGCA
TTCTCTGAAGCAGTTCAGTGGGCCAGACCCATTGAGCAGTACCAGTTCTAGCTTGCTTTATCCACTCATA
AAGCTCGCAGTGGAAGTGACTGGACAACAGGACTTCACACAGGCTGCAAATGGGCAAGCATGTTTAATTC
CTGATGTTCCACCTGCTCAGATCTATCCTCTCCCTAAGCAACAGAACCTTCCTAAGAGACCTACTAGTTT
GCCTTTGAACACCAAAAATTCAACAAAAGAACCCCGGCTAAAATTTGGCAACAAGCACAAATCAAACTTG
AAACAAGTAGAAACTGGAGTTGCCAAGATGAATACAATCAATGCAGCAGAGCCTCATGTGGTGACAGTAA
CTATGAATGGTGTGGCAGGTAGAAGCCACAATGTTAATTCCCATGCTGCCACAACCCAGTATGCCAATGG
CGCAGTGCCAGCTGGCCAGGCAGCCAACATAGTGGCACATAGGTCCCAAGAAATGCTGCAGAATCAATTT
ATTGGTGAGGATACCAGGCTGAATATCAATTCCAGTCCTGATGAGCATGAACCTTTACTGAGACGAGAGC
AACAGGCTGGCCATGATGAAGGGGTTCTGGATCGTTTGGTAGATAGGAGGGAACGGCCATTAGAAGGTGG
CCGAACAAATTCCAATAACAACAACAGCAATCCATGTTCAGAACAAGATATCCTTACACAAGGTGTTACA
AGCACAGCTGCAGATCCTGGGCCATCAAAGCCCAGAAGAGCACAGAGGCCCAATTCTCTGGATCTTTCAG
CCACAAATATCCTGGATGGCAGCAGTATACAGATAGGTGAGTCAACACAAGATGGCAAATCAGGATCAGG
TGAAAAGATCAAGAGACGTGTGAAAACTCCATACTCTCTTAAGCGGTGGCGCCCGTCCACCTGGGTCATC
TCCACCGAGCCGCTGGACTGTGAGGTCAACAACAATGGCAGTGACAGGGCAGTCCATTCTAAATCTAGCA
CTGCTGTGTACCTTGCAGAGGGAGGCACTGCCACGACCACAGTGTCTAAAGATATAGGAATGAATTGTCT
GTGAGCGGCCGCACTCCTCAGGTGCAGGCTGCCTATCAGAAGGTGGTGGCTGGTGTGGCCAATGCCCTGG
CTCACAAATACCACTGAGATCTTTTTCCCTCTGCCAAAAATTATGGGGACATCATGAAGCCCCTTGAGCA
TCTGACTTCTGGCTAATAAAGGAAATTTATTTTCATTGCAATAGTGTGTTGGAATTTTTTGTGTCTCTCA
CTCGGAAGGACATATGGGAGGGCAAATCATTTAAAACATCAGAATGAGTATTTGGTTTAGAGTTTGGCAA
CATATGCCCATATGCTGGCTGCCATGAACAAAGGTTGGCTATAAAGAGGTCATCAGTATATGAAACAGCC
CCCTGCTGTCCATTCCTTATTCCATAGAAAAGCCTTGACTTGAGGTTAGATTTTTTTTATATTTTGTTTT
GTGTTATTTTTTTCTTTAACATCCCTAAAATTTTCCTTACATGTTTTACTAGCCAGATTTTTCCTCCTCT
CCTGACTACTCCCAGTCATAGCTGTCCCTCTTCTCTTATGGAGATCCCTCGACCTGCAGCCCAAGCTTGG
CGTAATCATGGTCATAGCTGTTTCCTGTGTGAAATTGTTATCCGCTCACAATTCCACACAACATACGAGC
CGGAAGCATAAAGTGTAAAGCCTGGGGTGCCTAATGAGTGAGCTAACTCACATTAATTGCGTTGCGCTCA
CTGCCCGCTTTCCAGTCGGGAAACCTGTCGTGCCAGCGGATCCGCATCTCAATTAGTCAGCAACCATAGT
CCCGCCCCTAACTCCGCCCATCCCGCCCCTAACTCCGCCCAGTTCCGCCCATTCTCCGCCCCATGGCTGA
CTAATTTTTTTTATTTATGCAGAGGCCGAGGCCGCCTCGGCCTCTGAGCTATTCCAGAAGTAGTGAGGAG
GCTTTTTTGGAGGCCTAGGCTTTTGCAAAAAGCTAACTTGTTTATTGCAGCTTATAATGGTTACAAATAA
AGCAATAGCATCACAAATTTCACAAATAAAGCATTTTTTTCACTGCATTCTAGTTGTGGTTTGTCCAAAC
TCATCAATGTATCTTATCATGTCTGGATCCGCTGCATTAATGAATCGGCCAACGCGCGGGGAGAGGCGGT
TTGCGTATTGGGCGCTCTTCCGCTTCCTCGCTCACTGACTCGCTGCGCTCGGTCGTTCGGCTGCGGCGAG
CGGTATCAGCTCACTCAAAGGCGGTAATACGGTTATCCACAGAATCAGGGGATAACGCAGGAAAGAACAT
GTGAGCAAAAGGCCAGCAAAAGGCCAGGAACCGTAAAAAGGCCGCGTTGCTGGCGTTTTTCCATAGGCTC
CGCCCCCCTGACGAGCATCACAAAAATCGACGCTCAAGTCAGAGGTGGCGAAACCCGACAGGACTATAAA
GATACCAGGCGTTTCCCCCTGGAAGCTCCCTCGTGCGCTCTCCTGTTCCGACCCTGCCGCTTACCGGATA
CCTGTCCGCCTTTCTCCCTTCGGGAAGCGTGGCGCTTTCTCATAGCTCACGCTGTAGGTATCTCAGTTCG
GTGTAGGTCGTTCGCTCCAAGCTGGGCTGTGTGCACGAACCCCCCGTTCAGCCCGACCGCTGCGCCTTAT
CCGGTAACTATCGTCTTGAGTCCAACCCGGTAAGACACGACTTATCGCCACTGGCAGCAGCCACTGGTAA
CAGGATTAGCAGAGCGAGGTATGTAGGCGGTGCTACAGAGTTCTTGAAGTGGTGGCCTAACTACGGCTAC
ACTAGAAGAACAGTATTTGGTATCTGCGCTCTGCTGAAGCCAGTTACCTTCGGAAAAAGAGTTGGTAGCT
CTTGATCCGGCAAACAAACCACCGCTGGTAGCGGTGGTTTTTTTGTTTGCAAGCAGCAGATTACGCGCAG
AAAAAAAGGATCTCAAGAAGATCCTTTGATCTTTTCTACGGGGTCTGACGCTCAGTGGAACGAAAACTCA
CGTTAAGGGATTTTGGTCATGAGATTATCAAAAAGGATCTTCACCTAGATCCTTTTAAATTAAAAATGAA
GTTTTAAATCAATCTAAAGTATATATGAGTAAACTTGGTCTGACAGTTACCAATGCTTAATCAGTGAGGC
ACCTATCTCAGCGATCTGTCTATTTCGTTCATCCATAGTTGCCTGACTCCCCGTCGTGTAGATAACTACG
ATACGGGAGGGCTTACCATCTGGCCCCAGTGCTGCAATGATACCGCGAGACCCACGCTCACCGGCTCCAG
ATTTATCAGCAATAAACCAGCCAGCCGGAAGGGCCGAGCGCAGAAGTGGTCCTGCAACTTTATCCGCCTC
CATCCAGTCTATTAATTGTTGCCGGGAAGCTAGAGTAAGTAGTTCGCCAGTTAATAGTTTGCGCAACGTT
GTTGCCATTGCTACAGGCATCGTGGTGTCACGCTCGTCGTTTGGTATGGCTTCATTCAGCTCCGGTTCCC
AACGATCAAGGCGAGTTACATGATCCCCCATGTTGTGCAAAAAAGCGGTTAGCTCCTTCGGTCCTCCGAT
CGTTGTCAGAAGTAAGTTGGCCGCAGTGTTATCACTCATGGTTATGGCAGCACTGCATAATTCTCTTACT
GTCATGCCATCCGTAAGATGCTTTTCTGTGACTGGTGAGTACTCAACCAAGTCATTCTGAGAATAGTGTA
TGCGGCGACCGAGTTGCTCTTGCCCGGCGTCAATACGGGATAATACCGCGCCACATAGCAGAACTTTAAA
AGTGCTCATCATTGGAAAACGTTCTTCGGGGCGAAAACTCTCAAGGATCTTACCGCTGTTGAGATCCAGT
TCGATGTAACCCACTCGTGCACCCAACTGATCTTCAGCATCTTTTACTTTCACCAGCGTTTCTGGGTGAG
CAAAAACAGGAAGGCAAAATGCCGCAAAAAAGGGAATAAGGGCGACACGGAAATGTTGAATACTCATACT
CTTCCTTTTTCAATATTATTGAAGCATTTATCAGGGTTATTGTCTCATGAGCGGATACATATTTGAATGT
ATTTAGAAAAATAAACAAATAGGGGTTCCGCGCACATTTCCCCGAAAAGTGCCACCTG
Features (pLannotate 1.2.2; 18 found; start..end, strand, type, name):
      5..384     +  enhancer       CMV enhancer: human cytomegalovirus immediate early enhancer
    386..662     +  promoter       chicken β-actin promoter: No description available
    663..1679    +  intron         chimeric intron: chimera between introns from chicken β-actin and rabbit β-globin
   1677..1733    +  CDS            HBB (fragment): HBB_LEPEU - Experimental evidence at protein level: Swiss-Prot protein existence level 1. Involved in oxygen transport from the lung to the various peripheral tissues. From Lepus europaeus (European hare).
   1818..4481    +  CDS            BMPR2 (fragment): BMPR2_HUMAN - Also known as PPH1. Experimental evidence at protein level: Swiss-Prot protein existence level 1. On ligand binding, forms a receptor complex consisting of two type II and two type I transmembrane serine/threonine kinases. Type II receptors phosphorylate and activate type I receptors which autophosphorylate, then bind and activate SMAD transcriptional regulators. Binds to BMP7, BMP2 and, less efficiently, BMP4. Binding is weak but enhanced by the presence of type I receptors for BMPs. Mediates induction of adipogenesis by GDF6. From Homo sapiens (Human).
   4493..4564    +  CDS            HBB (fragment): HBB_PONPY - Experimental evidence at transcript level: Swiss-Prot protein existence level 2. Involved in oxygen transport from the lung to the various peripheral tissues. From Pongo pygmaeus (Bornean orangutan).
   4635..4690    +  polyA_signal   β-globin poly(A) signal: rabbit β-globin polyadenylation signal (Gil and Proudfoot, 1987)
   5075..5091    -  protein_bind   lac operator: The lac repressor binds to the lac operator to inhibit transcription in E. coli. This inhibition can be relieved by adding lactose or isopropyl-β-D-thiogalactopyranoside (IPTG). lac repressor encoded by lacI
   5099..5129    -  promoter       lac promoter: promoter for the E. coli lac operon
   5144..5165    -  protein_bind   CAP binding site: CAP binding activates transcription in the presence of cAMP. E. coli catabolite activator protein
   5178..5217    -  CDS            lacI (fragment): lac repressor; lacI; The lac repressor binds to the lac operator to inhibit transcription in E. coli. This inhibition can be relieved by adding lactose or isopropyl-β-D-thiogalactopyranoside (IPTG).
   5224..5246    +  promoter       SV40 promoter (fragment): SV40 enhancer and early promoter
   5270..5405    +  rep_origin     SV40 ori: SV40 origin of replication
   5425..5559    +  polyA_signal   SV40 poly(A) signal: SV40 polyadenylation signal
   5561..5615    -  CDS            lacI (fragment): lac repressor; lacI; The lac repressor binds to the lac operator to inhibit transcription in E. coli. This inhibition can be relieved by adding lactose or isopropyl-β-D-thiogalactopyranoside (IPTG).
   5798..6386    -  rep_origin     ori: high-copy-number ColE1/pMB1/pBR322/pUC origin of replication
   6557..7417    -  CDS            AmpR: β-lactamase; bla; confers resistance to ampicillin, carbenicillin, and related antibiotics
   7418..7522    -  promoter       AmpR promoter: bla
