[The description below was written by a language model from this plasmid's Addgene catalogue record and pLannotate feature annotations shown in this document.]
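Description:
pCAG-Bmpr2ΔEC gRNA resistant is a mammalian expression plasmid built on the pCAG backbone, carrying a modified mouse Bmpr2 coding sequence (the BMP type II receptor, a transmembrane serine/threonine kinase). It is propagated in E. coli as a high-copy plasmid through a ColE1/pUC-type origin and selected with ampicillin via the β-lactamase gene and its native promoter. No mammalian selection marker is annotated. The backbone also retains lac promoter/operator remnants, an SV40 origin of replication and an SV40 polyadenylation signal.

Expression is driven by the composite CAG promoter, annotated here as the CMV immediate early enhancer, the chicken β-actin promoter and a chimeric chicken β-actin/rabbit β-globin intron, which together give strong, broadly active transcription in mammalian cells. The transcript ends at a rabbit β-globin poly(A) signal. The short HBB fragments flagged on either side of the insert are most likely residual β-globin exon sequence from the pCAG cassette rather than intended fusion partners. The insert (about 2.8 kb) was matched by the annotation software to the human BMPR2 protein by homology, but the catalogue record identifies it as mouse. It carries two changes: the extracellular domain (residues 27–150) is deleted, giving the ΔEC form, and the sites targeted by a companion set of Bmpr2 gRNAs are replaced with synonymous nucleotides, so the amino acid sequence is unchanged. No epitope tag or reporter is recorded.

Because the transgene is designed to escape Cas9 cleavage directed by those guides, it suits rescue experiments that test whether a receptor lacking its extracellular domain can substitute for endogenous BMPR-2 after CRISPR knockout. The associated study concerns dendrite remodeling in mitral cells.
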