Addgene plasmid #163413: pCAG-Bmpr2ΔEC gRNA resistant
Purpose: Expresses BMPR-2ΔEC resistant to the gRNAs(#163388-90) in mammalian cells
Depositing lab: Takeshi Imai. Depositing organization: Kyushu University. Publication: BMPR-2 gates activity-dependent stabilization of primary dendrites during mitral cell remodeling. Aihara S, Fujimoto S, Sakaguchi R, Imai T. Cell Rep. 2021 Jun 22;35(12):109276. doi: 10.1016/j.celrep.2021.109276. PubMed 34161760.
Backbone
  Vector backbone: pCAG
  Vector type: Mammalian Expression
Growth in bacteria
  Bacterial resistance: Ampicillin, 100 μg/mL
  Growth temperature: 37°C
  Growth strain: DH5alpha
  Copy number: High Copy
Gene/Insert
  Gene/Insert name: Bmpr2
  Species: M. musculus (mouse)
  Insert size (bp): 2758
  Mutation: The extracellular domain (27-150 aa) is deleted. gRNA-targeting sequences are substituted with nucleotides which do not affect the amino acid sequences.
  Entrez Gene: Bmpr2 (a.k.a. 2610024H22Rik, BMP-2, BMPR-2, BMPR-II, BMPRII, BRK-3, Gm20272)
Resource information
  A portion of this plasmid was derived from a plasmid made by: pCAG vector is derived from Addgene #14797.
Terms and licenses: Academic/Nonprofit Terms; Industry Terms: Not Available to Industry
How to cite: pCAG-Bmpr2ΔEC gRNA resistant was a gift from Takeshi Imai (Addgene plasmid # 163413 ; http://n2t.net/addgene:163413 ; RRID:Addgene_163413)
